Addgene plasmid #193770: pCW-GemininΔDbox-HA-Puro
Purpose: Doxycyline-inducible (TetOn) human Geminin (C-terminal HA tag) with Dbox removed to prevent degradation by APC/C, expressed from all-in-one pCW vector (TetOn + rtTA)
Depositing lab: Tobias Meyer. Depositing organization: Cornell University. Publication: CDT1 inhibits CMG helicase in early S phase to separate origin licensing from DNA synthesis. Ratnayeke N, Baris Y, Chung M, Yeeles JTP, Meyer T. Mol Cell. 2023 Jan 5;83(1):26-42.e13. doi: 10.1016/j.molcel.2022.12.004. PubMed 36608667.
Backbone
  Vector backbone: pCW
  Backbone size w/o insert (bp): 7606
  Vector type: Lentiviral
  Selectable markers: Puromycin
Growth in bacteria
  Bacterial resistance: Ampicillin, 100 μg/mL
  Growth temperature: 30°C
  Growth strain: NEB Stable
  Copy number: High Copy
Gene/Insert
  Gene/Insert name: GemininΔDbox-HA (alt name: Non-degradable Geminin-HA)
  Species: H. sapiens (human)
  Insert size (bp): 684
  Mutation: Dbox removed (R23A, L26A). Codons switched at siRNA sequences to make construct siRNA resistant.
  Entrez Gene: GMNN (a.k.a. Gem, MGORS6)
  Promoter: TRE
  Tag / fusion protein: HA (C terminal on insert)
  Cloning method: Gibson Cloning
  Sequencing primers: 5′ cagagctcgtttagtgaaccg; 3′ cggaaccacgcccagagc
Terms and licenses: Academic/Nonprofit Terms; Industry Terms: Not Available to Industry
Depositor comments: The 3rd generation packaging system (pMDLg/pRRE, pRSV-rev, and pVSVG) was used to create virus from this lentiviral transfer vector.
How to cite: pCW-GemininΔDbox-HA-Puro was a gift from Tobias Meyer (Addgene plasmid # 193770 ; http://n2t.net/addgene:193770 ; RRID:Addgene_193770)
