[The description below was written by a language model from this plasmid's Addgene catalogue record and pLannotate feature annotations shown in this document.]
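Description:
pCW-GemininΔDbox-HA-Puro is a third-generation, self-inactivating HIV-1 lentiviral transfer vector built on the all-in-one pCW backbone, which carries both a doxycycline-responsive expression cassette and the transactivator needed to drive it. In bacteria it is maintained through a high-copy ColE1/pUC-type origin with ampicillin selection (AmpR). The viral portion comprises an RSV promoter fused to a truncated 5' LTR, the Ψ packaging signal with a gag fragment, the RRE for Rev-dependent RNA export, a cPPT/CTS, a WPRE and a ΔU3 3' LTR followed by an SV40 poly(A) signal. The depositor notes that virus was produced with a third-generation packaging system supplying gag/pol, Rev and VSV-G in trans.

The payload is human Geminin (GMNN) with a C-terminal HA tag, placed under the tight TRE promoter (seven tet operators upstream of a minimal CMV promoter). The destruction box is inactivated by the R23A and L26A substitutions, so the protein escapes APC/C-mediated degradation, and codons at siRNA target sites were changed to make the transcript siRNA resistant. The HA tag is recorded in the catalogue entry but is not annotated separately in the feature table. Downstream, a constitutive human PGK promoter drives puromycin N-acetyltransferase followed by an rtTA3-type reverse tetracycline transactivator with VP16-derived activation repeats. The element linking these two coding regions is not annotated. Transduced mammalian cells can therefore be selected with puromycin, and adding doxycycline lets rtTA bind the TRE and switch on non-degradable Geminin. Since Geminin inhibits origin licensing by blocking MCM loading, the construct suits inducible studies of replication licensing and cell-cycle control, including experiments in which the endogenous protein is knocked down.
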