Features (pLannotate 1.2.2; 26 found; start..end, strand, type, name):
     41..158     +  misc_feature   cPPT/CTS: central polypurine tract and central termination sequence of HIV-1
    212..526     +  promoter       tight TRE promoter: Tet-responsive promoter PTight, consisting of seven tet operator sequences followed by the minimal CMV promoter
    549..1175    +  CDS            GMNN: GEMI_HUMAN - Experimental evidence at protein level: Swiss-Prot protein existence level 1. Inhibits DNA replication by preventing the incorporation of MCM complex into pre-replication complex (pre-RC) (PubMed:9635433, PubMed:14993212, PubMed:20129055, PubMed:24064211). It is degraded during the mitotic phase of the cell cycle (PubMed:9635433, PubMed:14993212, PubMed:24064211). Its destruction at the metaphase- anaphase transition permits replication in the succeeding cell cycle (PubMed:9635433, PubMed:14993212, PubMed:24064211). Inhibits histone acetyltransferase activity of KAT7/HBO1 in a CDT
   1232..1742    +  promoter       hPGK promoter: human phosphoglycerate kinase 1 promoter
   1752..2348    +  CDS            PuroR (fragment): puromycin N-acetyltransferase; pac from Streptomyces; confers resistance to puromycin
   2403..3100    +  CDS            rtTA3 (fragment): reverse tetracycline transactivator 3 activates expression from Tet-responsive promoters in the presence of doxycycline
   3030..3140    +  CDS            VP48: 3 tandem repeats of the minimal activation domain of herpes simplex virus VP16 (Cheng et al., 2013)
   3176..3724    +  misc_feature   WPRE (fragment): woodchuck hepatitis virus posttranscriptional regulatory element
   3750..3821    +  CDS            nef (fragment): NEF_HV1Z2 - Experimental evidence at protein level: Swiss-Prot protein existence level 1. Extracellular Nef protein targets CD4(+) T-lymphocytes for apoptosis by interacting with CXCR4 surface receptors. From Human immunodeficiency virus type 1 group M subtype D (isolate Z2/CDC-Z34) (HIV-1).
   3823..4056    +  LTR            3' LTR (ΔU3): self-inactivating 3' long terminal repeat (LTR) from HIV-1
   4128..4249    +  polyA_signal   SV40 poly(A) signal: SV40 polyadenylation signal
   4289..4424    +  rep_origin     SV40 ori: SV40 origin of replication
   4432..4495    +  promoter       AmpR promoter: bla
   4496..5356    +  CDS            AmpR: β-lactamase; bla; confers resistance to ampicillin, carbenicillin, and related antibiotics
   5527..6115    +  rep_origin     ori: high-copy-number ColE1/pMB1/pBR322/pUC origin of replication
   6298..6390    +  CDS            lacI (fragment): lac repressor; lacI; The lac repressor binds to the lac operator to inhibit transcription in E. coli. This inhibition can be relieved by adding lactose or isopropyl-β-D-thiogalactopyranoside (IPTG).
   6403..6424    +  protein_bind   CAP binding site: CAP binding activates transcription in the presence of cAMP. E. coli catabolite activator protein
   6439..6469    +  promoter       lac promoter: promoter for the E. coli lac operon
   6477..6493    +  protein_bind   lac operator: The lac repressor binds to the lac operator to inhibit transcription in E. coli. This inhibition can be relieved by adding lactose or isopropyl-β-D-thiogalactopyranoside (IPTG). lac repressor encoded by lacI
   6538..6556    +  promoter       T3 promoter: promoter for bacteriophage T3 RNA polymerase
   6584..6810    +  promoter       RSV promoter: Rous sarcoma virus enhancer/promoter
   6811..6991    +  LTR            5' LTR (truncated): truncated 5' long terminal repeat (LTR) from HIV-1
   7038..7163    +  misc_feature   HIV-1 Ψ: packaging signal of human immunodeficiency virus type 1
   7147..7510    +  CDS            HIV-1 gag (fragment): gag protein from human immunodeficiency virus 1; gag
   7656..7889    +  misc_feature   RRE: The Rev response element (RRE) of HIV-1 allows for Rev-dependent mRNA export from the nucleus to the cytoplasm.
   8266..8290    +  CDS            Rev (fragment): human immunodeficiency virus 1 (HIV-1) Rev protein; rev; enhances nuclear export of unspliced and incompletely spliced viral mRNAs
>Addgene plasmid #193770 | pCW-GemininΔDbox-HA-Puro | addgene full sequence | sequence record 380213 | Addgene NGS Result
AATTCTCGACCTCGAGACAAATGGCAGTATTCATCCACAATTTTAAAAGAAAAGGGGGGATTGGGGGGTA
CAGTGCAGGGGAAAGAATAGTAGACATAATAGCAACAGACATACAAACTAAAGAATTACAAAAACAAATT
ACAAAAATTCAAAATTTTCGGGTTTATTACAGGGACAGCAGAGATCCACTTTGGCCGCGAATCGATATGT
CGAGTTTACTCCCTATCAGTGATAGAGAACGTATGTCGAGTTTACTCCCTATCAGTGATAGAGAACGATG
TCGAGTTTACTCCCTATCAGTGATAGAGAACGTATGTCGAGTTTACTCCCTATCAGTGATAGAGAACGTA
TGTCGAGTTTACTCCCTATCAGTGATAGAGAACGTATGTCGAGTTTATCCCTATCAGTGATAGAGAACGT
ATGTCGAGTTTACTCCCTATCAGTGATAGAGAACGTATGTCGAGGTAGGCGTGTACGGTGGGAGGCCTAT
ATAAGCAGAGCTCGTTTAGTGAACCGTCAGATCGCCTGGAGAATTGGCTAGCGCCACCATGAATCCCAGT
ATGAAGCAGAAACAAGAAGAAATCAAAGAGAATATAAAGAATAGTTCTGTCCCAGCTAGAACTGCTAAGA
TGATTCAGCCTTCCGCTTCAGGTTCACTCGTAGGAAGAGAAAATGAGCTGTCCGCAGGCTTGTCCAAAAG
GAAACATCGGAATGACCACTTAACATCTACAACTTCCAGCCCTGGGGTTATTGTCCCAGAATCTAGTGAA
AATAAAAATCTTGGAGGAGTCACCCAAGAATCTTTCGACTTAATGATTAAAGAAAACCCTTCATCCCAAT
ACTGGAAAGAAGTGGCAGAAAAACGGAGAAAGGCGCTGTATGAAGCACTTAAGGAAAATGAGAAACTTCA
TAAAGAAATTGAACAAAAGGACAATGAAATTGCCCGCCTGAAAAAGGAGAATAAAGAACTGGCTGAGGTT
GCTGAGCACGTTCAATACATGGCCGAACTTATCGAAAGGTTGAACGGAGAGCCCCTGGATAATTTCGAGT
CTTTAGACAACCAAGAATTTGATTCTGAAGAAGAAACTGTTGAGGATTCTCTAGTGGAAGACTCAGAAAT
TGGCACGTGTGCTGAAGGAACTGTATCTTCATCCACCGACGCTAAACCTTGCATAAGCGCTGGGGGATCC
TATCCGTACGACGTACCAGACTACGCATGAGAATTCGATCCGGGGTTGGGGTTGCGCCTTTTCCAAGGCA
GCCCTGGGTTTGCGCAGGGACGCGGCTGCTCTGGGCGTGGTTCCGGGAAACGCAGCGGCGCCGACCCTGG
GTCTCGCACATTCTTCACGTCCGTTCGCAGCGTCACCCGGATCTTCGCCGCTACCCTTGTGGGCCCCCCG
GCGACGCTTCCTGCTCCGCCCCTAAGTCGGGAAGGTTCCTTGCGGTTCGCGGCGTGCCGGACGTGACAAA
CGGAAGCCGCACGTCTCACTAGTACCCTCGCAGACGGACAGCGCCAGGGAGCAATGGCAGCGCGCCGACC
GCGATGGGCTGTGGCCAATAGCGGCTGCTCAGCAGGGCGCGCCGAGAGCAGCGGCCGGGAAGGGGCGGTG
CGGGAGGCGGGGTGTGGGGCGGTAGTGTGGGCCCTGTTCCTGCCCGCGCGGTGTTCCGCATTCTGCAAGC
CTCCGGAGCGCACGTCGGCAGTCGGCTCCCTCGTTGACCGAATCACCGACCTCTCTCCCCAGCAATTCAC
CATGACCGAGTACAAGCCCACGGTGCGCCTCGCCACCCGCGACGACGTCCCCAGGGCCGTACGCACCCTC
GCCGCCGCGTTCGCCGACTACCCCGCCACGCGCCACACCGTCGATCCGGACCGCCACATCGAGCGGGTCA
CCGAGCTGCAAGAACTCTTCCTCACGCGCGTCGGGCTCGACATCGGCAAGGTGTGGGTCGCGGACGACGG
CGCCGCGGTGGCGGTCTGGACCACGCCGGAGAGCGTCGAAGCGGGGGCGGTGTTCGCCGAGATCGGCCCG
CGCATGGCCGAGTTGAGCGGTTCCCGGCTGGCCGCGCAGCAACAGATGGAAGGCCTCCTGGCGCCGCACC
GGCCCAAGGAGCCCGCGTGGTTCCTGGCCACCGTCGGCGTCTCGCCCGACCACCAGGGCAAGGGTCTGGG
CAGCGCCGTCGTGCTCCCCGGAGTGGAGGCGGCCGAGCGCGCCGGGGTGCCCGCCTTCCTGGAGACCTCC
GCGCCCCGCAACCTCCCCTTCTACGAGCGGCTCGGCTTCACCGTCACCGCCGACGTCGAGGTGCCCGAAG
GACCGCGCACCTGGTGCATGACCCGCAAGCCCGGTGCCGAAGGTAGAGGTTCTCTCCTCACTTGTGGTGA
TGTTGAAGAAAACCCTGGTCCAATGTCTAGACTGGACAAGAGCAAAGTCATAAACGGAGCTCTGGAATTA
CTCAATGGTGTCGGTATCGAAGGCCTGACGACAAGGAAACTCGCTCAAAAGCTGGGAGTTGAGCAGCCTA
CCCTGTACTGGCACGTGAAGAACAAGCGGGCCCTGCTCGATGCCCTGCCAATCGAGATGCTGGACAGGCA
TCATACCCACTTCTGCCCCCTGGAAGGCGAGTCATGGCAAGACTTTCTGCGGAACAACGCCAAGTCATAC
CGCTGTGCTCTCCTCTCACATCGCGACGGGGCTAAAGTGCATCTCGGCACCCGCCCAACAGAGAAACAGT
ACGAAACCCTGGAAAATCAGCTCGCGTTCCTGTGTCAGCAAGGCTTCTCCCTGGAGAACGCACTGTACGC
TCTGTCCGCCGTGGGCCACTTTACACTGGGCTGCGTATTGGAGGAACAGGAGCATCAAGTAGCAAAAGAG
GAAAGAGAGACACCTACCACCGATTCTATGCCCCCACTTCTGAGACAAGCAATTGAGCTGTTCGACCGGC
AGGGAGCCGAACCTGCCTTCCTTTTCGGCCTGGAACTAATCATATGTGGCCTGGAGAAACAGCTAAAGTG
CGAAAGCGGCGGGCCGACCGACGCCCTTGACGATTTTGACTTAGACATGCTCCCAGCCGATGCCCTTGAC
GACTTTGACCTTGATATGCTGCCTGCTGACGCTCTTGACGATTTTGACCTTGACATGCTCCCCGGGTAAC
TAAGTAAGGATCGATCCAAGATATCGTATTCTTAACTATGTTGCTCCTTTTACGCTATGTGGATACGCTG
CTTTAATGCCTTTGTATCATGCTATTGCTTCCCGTATGGCTTTCATTTTCTCCTCCTTGTATAAATCCTG
GTTGCTGTCTCTTTATGAGGAGTTGTGGCCCGTTGTCAGGCAACGTGGCGTGGTGTGCACTGTGTTTGCT
GACGCAACCCCCACTGGTTGGGGCATTGCCACCACCTGTCAGCTCCTTTCCGGGACTTTCGCTTTCCCCC
TCCCTATTGCCACGGCGGAACTCATCGCCGCCTGCCTTGCCCGCTGCTGGACAGGGGCTCGGCTGTTGGG
CACTGACAATTCCGTGGTGTTGTCGGGGAAGCTGACGTCCTTTCCATGGCTGCTCGCCTGTGTTGCCACC
TGGATTCTGCGCGGGACGTCCTTCTGCTACGTCCCTTCGGCCCTCAATCCAGCGGACCTTCCTTCCCGCG
GCCTGCTGCCGGCTCTGCGGCCTCTTCCGCGTCTTCGCCTTCGCCCTCAGACGAGTCGGATCTCCCTTTG
GGCCGCCTCCCCGCCTGTTTCGCCTCGGCGTCCGGACTAGAGGTACCTTTAAGACCAATGACTTACAAGG
CAGCTGTAGATCTTAGCCACTTTTTAAAAGAAAAGGGGGGACTGGAAGGGCTAATTCACTCCCAACGAAG
ACAAGATCTGCTTTTTGCTTGTACTGGGTCTCTCTGGTTAGACCAGATCTGAGCCTGGGAGCTCTCTGGC
TAACTAGGGAACCCACTGCTTAAGCCTCAATAAAGCTTGCCTTGAGTGCTTCAAGTAGTGTGTGCCCGTC
TGTTGTGTGACTCTGGTAACTAGAGATCCCTCAGACCCTTTTAGTCAGTGTGGAAAATCTCTAGCAGTAG
TAGTTCATGTCATCTTATTATTCAGTATTTATAACTTGCAAAGAAATGAATATCAGAGAGTGAGAGGAAC
TTGTTTATTGCAGCTTATAATGGTTACAAATAAAGCAATAGCATCACAAATTTCACAAATAAAGCATTTT
TTTCACTGCATTCTAGTTGTGGTTTGTCCAAACTCATCAATGTATCTTATCATGTCTGGCTCTAGCTATC
CCGCCCCTAACTCCGCCCATCCCGCCCCTAACTCCGCCCAGTTCCGCCCATTCTCCGCCCCATGGCTGAC
TAATTTTTTTTATTTATGCAGAGGCCGAGGCCGCCTCGGCCTCTGAGCTATTCCAGAAGTAGTGAGGAGG
CTTTTTTGGAGGCCTTTCAAATATGTATCCGCTCATGAGACAATAACCCTGATAAATGCTTCAATAATAT
TGAAAAAGGAAGAGTATGAGTATTCAACATTTCCGTGTCGCCCTTATTCCCTTTTTTGCGGCATTTTGCC
TTCCTGTTTTTGCTCACCCAGAAACGCTGGTGAAAGTAAAAGATGCTGAAGATCAGTTGGGTGCACGAGT
GGGTTACATCGAACTGGATCTCAACAGCGGTAAGATCCTTGAGAGTTTTCGCCCCGAAGAACGTTTTCCA
ATGATGAGCACTTTTAAAGTTCTGCTATGTGGCGCGGTATTATCCCGTATTGACGCCGGGCAAGAGCAAC
TCGGTCGCCGCATACACTATTCTCAGAATGACTTGGTTGAGTACTCACCAGTCACAGAAAAGCATCTTAC
GGATGGCATGACAGTAAGAGAATTATGCAGTGCTGCCATAACCATGAGTGATAACACTGCGGCCAACTTA
CTTCTGACAACGATCGGAGGACCGAAGGAGCTAACCGCTTTTTTGCACAACATGGGGGATCATGTAACTC
GCCTTGATCGTTGGGAACCGGAGCTGAATGAAGCCATACCAAACGACGAGCGTGACACCACGATGCCTGT
AGCAATGGCAACAACGTTGCGCAAACTATTAACTGGCGAACTACTTACTCTAGCTTCCCGGCAACAATTA
ATAGACTGGATGGAGGCGGATAAAGTTGCAGGACCACTTCTGCGCTCGGCCCTTCCGGCTGGCTGGTTTA
TTGCTGATAAATCTGGAGCCGGTGAGCGTGGGTCTCGCGGTATCATTGCAGCACTGGGGCCAGATGGTAA
GCCCTCCCGTATCGTAGTTATCTACACGACGGGGAGTCAGGCAACTATGGATGAACGAAATAGACAGATC
GCTGAGATAGGTGCCTCACTGATTAAGCATTGGTAACTGTCAGACCAAGTTTACTCATATATACTTTAGA
TTGATTTAAAACTTCATTTTTAATTTAAAAGGATCTAGGTGAAGATCCTTTTTGATAATCTCATGACCAA
AATCCCTTAACGTGAGTTTTCGTTCCACTGAGCGTCAGACCCCGTAGAAAAGATCAAAGGATCTTCTTGA
GATCCTTTTTTTCTGCGCGTAATCTGCTGCTTGCAAACAAAAAAACCACCGCTACCAGCGGTGGTTTGTT
TGCCGGATCAAGAGCTACCAACTCTTTTTCCGAAGGTAACTGGCTTCAGCAGAGCGCAGATACCAAATAC
TGTTCTTCTAGTGTAGCCGTAGTTAGGCCACCACTTCAAGAACTCTGTAGCACCGCCTACATACCTCGCT
CTGCTAATCCTGTTACCAGTGGCTGCTGCCAGTGGCGATAAGTCGTGTCTTACCGGGTTGGACTCAAGAC
GATAGTTACCGGATAAGGCGCAGCGGTCGGGCTGAACGGGGGGTTCGTGCACACAGCCCAGCTTGGAGCG
AACGACCTACACCGAACTGAGATACCTACAGCGTGAGCTATGAGAAAGCGCCACGCTTCCCGAAGGGAGA
AAGGCGGACAGGTATCCGGTAAGCGGCAGGGTCGGAACAGGAGAGCGCACGAGGGAGCTTCCAGGGGGAA
ACGCCTGGTATCTTTATAGTCCTGTCGGGTTTCGCCACCTCTGACTTGAGCGTCGATTTTTGTGATGCTC
GTCAGGGGGGCGGAGCCTATGGAAAAACGCCAGCAACGCGGCCTTTTTACGGTTCCTGGCCTTTTGCTGG
CCTTTTGCTCACATGTTCTTTCCTGCGTTATCCCCTGATTCTGTGGATAACCGTATTACCGCCTTTGAGT
GAGCTGATACCGCTCGCCGCAGCCGAACGACCGAGCGCAGCGAGTCAGTGAGCGAGGAAGCGGAAGAGCG
CCCAATACGCAAACCGCCTCTCCCCGCGCGTTGGCCGATTCATTAATGCAGCTGGCACGACAGGTTTCCC
GACTGGAAAGCGGGCAGTGAGCGCAACGCAATTAATGTGAGTTAGCTCACTCATTAGGCACCCCAGGCTT
TACACTTTATGCTTCCGGCTCGTATGTTGTGTGGAATTGTGAGCGGATAACAATTTCACACAGGAAACAG
CTATGACCATGATTACGCCAAGCGCGCAATTAACCCTCACTAAAGGGAACAAAAGCTGGAGCTGCAAGCT
TAATGTAGTCTTATGCAATACTCTTGTAGTCTTGCAACATGGTAACGATGAGTTAGCAACATGCCTTACA
AGGAGAGAAAAAGCACCGTGCATGCCGATTGGTGGAAGTAAGGTGGTACGATCGTGCCTTATTAGGAAGG
CAACAGACGGGTCTGACATGGATTGGACGAACCACTGAATTGCCGCATTGCAGAGATATTGTATTTAAGT
GCCTAGCTCGATACATAAACGGGTCTCTCTGGTTAGACCAGATCTGAGCCTGGGAGCTCTCTGGCTAACT
AGGGAACCCACTGCTTAAGCCTCAATAAAGCTTGCCTTGAGTGCTTCAAGTAGTGTGTGCCCGTCTGTTG
TGTGACTCTGGTAACTAGAGATCCCTCAGACCCTTTTAGTCAGTGTGGAAAATCTCTAGCAGTGGCGCCC
GAACAGGGACTTGAAAGCGAAAGGGAAACCAGAGGAGCTCTCTCGACGCAGGACTCGGCTTGCTGAAGCG
CGCACGGCAAGAGGCGAGGGGCGGCGACTGGTGAGTACGCCAAAAATTTTGACTAGCGGAGGCTAGAAGG
AGAGAGATGGGTGCGAGAGCGTCAGTATTAAGCGGGGGAGAATTAGATCGCGATGGGAAAAAATTCGGTT
AAGGCCAGGGGGAAAGAAAAAATATAAATTAAAACATATAGTATGGGCAAGCAGGGAGCTAGAACGATTC
GCAGTTAATCCTGGCCTGTTAGAAACATCAGAAGGCTGTAGACAAATACTGGGACAGCTACAACCATCCC
TTCAGACAGGATCAGAAGAACTTAGATCATTATATAATACAGTAGCAACCCTCTATTGTGTGCATCAAAG
GATAGAGATAAAAGACACCAAGGAAGCTTTAGACAAGATAGAGGAAGAGCAAAACAAAAGTAAGACCACC
GCACAGCAAGCGGCCGCTGATCTTCAGACCTGGAGGAGGAGATATGAGGGACAATTGGAGAAGTGAATTA
TATAAATATAAAGTAGTAAAAATTGAACCATTAGGAGTAGCACCCACCAAGGCAAAGAGAAGAGTGGTGC
AGAGAGAAAAAAGAGCAGTGGGAATAGGAGCTTTGTTCCTTGGGTTCTTGGGAGCAGCAGGAAGCACTAT
GGGCGCAGCGTCAATGACGCTGACGGTACAGGCCAGACAATTATTGTCTGGTATAGTGCAGCAGCAGAAC
AATTTGCTGAGGGCTATTGAGGCGCAACAGCATCTGTTGCAACTCACAGTCTGGGGCATCAAGCAGCTCC
AGGCAAGAATCCTGGCTGTGGAAAGATACCTAAAGGATCAACAGCTCCTGGGGATTTGGGGTTGCTCTGG
AAAACTCATTTGCACCACTGCTGTGCCTTGGAATGCTAGTTGGAGTAATAAATCTCTGGAACAGATTTGG
AATCACACGACCTGGATGGAGTGGGACAGAGAAATTAACAATTACACAAGCTTAATACACTCCTTAATTG
AAGAATCGCAAAACCAGCAAGAAAAGAATGAACAAGAATTATTGGAATTAGATAAATGGGCAAGTTTGTG
GAATTGGTTTAACATAACAAATTGGCTGTGGTATATAAAATTATTCATAATGATAGTAGGAGGCTTGGTA
GGTTTAAGAATAGTTTTTGCTGTACTTTCTATAGTGAATAGAGTTAGGCAGGGATATTCACCATTATCGT
TTCAGACCCACCTCCCAACCCCGAGGGGAC
